Addgene plasmid #149098: pGBW-m4046167
Purpose: Yeast Expression plasmid for SARS-CoV-2 nsp9
Depositing lab: Ginkgo Bioworks & Benjie Chen. Depositing organization: Ginkgo Bioworks.
Backbone
  Vector backbone: AmpR; 2u URA3
  Backbone size w/o insert (bp): 4078
  Vector type: Yeast Expression
  Selectable markers: URA3
Growth in bacteria
  Bacterial resistance: Ampicillin, 100 μg/mL
  Growth temperature: 37°C
  Growth strain: DH5alpha
  Copy number: High Copy
Gene/Insert
  Gene/Insert name: SARS-CoV-2 nsp9
  Species: S. cerevisiae (budding yeast); Severe acute respiratory syndrome coronavirus 2
  Insert size (bp): 338
  Mutation: Saccharomyces cerevisiae recode 1
  Entrez Gene: ORF1ab (a.k.a. GU280_gp01)
  Promoter: pGAL1
  Tag / fusion protein: Cleavable thrombin;MBP (C terminal on backbone)
  Cloning method: Unknown
Resource information
  A portion of this plasmid was derived from a plasmid made by: GinkgoBioworks
Depositor comments: NCBI Reference Sequence: YP_009725305.1. Created by gene synthesis with Not1 site. NGS used for QC was performed by Ginkgo and may not fully cover the entire plasmid.
How to cite: pGBW-m4046167 was a gift from Ginkgo Bioworks & Benjie Chen (Addgene plasmid # 149098 ; http://n2t.net/addgene:149098 ; RRID:Addgene_149098)
