[The description below was written by a language model from this plasmid's Addgene catalogue record and pLannotate feature annotations shown in this document.]
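Description:
pGBW-m4046167 is an episomal yeast expression plasmid for producing SARS-CoV-2 nsp9, a mature cleavage product of the ORF1ab polyprotein, in Saccharomyces cerevisiae. It is an E. coli/yeast shuttle vector. In bacteria it replicates from a high-copy ColE1/pUC-type origin and is selected with ampicillin through a β-lactamase gene, which the annotation shows driven by a cat promoter. A short rop annotation sits next to AmpR, although the record lists the plasmid as high copy. In yeast the 2μ origin supports multicopy maintenance. The URA3 marker allows selection in uracil auxotrophs and can be counterselected with 5-FOA. Short phage and tonB terminators flank the bacterial modules, presumably to insulate them from read-through transcription.

The expression cassette is driven by the galactose-inducible, Gal4-regulated GAL1 promoter and ends at a CYC1 terminator fragment. The nsp9 coding sequence was made by gene synthesis and recoded for S. cerevisiae codon usage. It is not annotated in the feature table, but the roughly 340 bp insert fits the unannotated gap between the promoter and the malE fragment. That malE fragment encodes maltose-binding protein, supplied by the backbone as a C-terminal fusion and joined through a thrombin-cleavable linker. MBP can aid solubility and permits amylose affinity purification, and the tag can then be removed by protease. The likely use is inducible production and purification of nsp9, though the record states only yeast expression. The depositor notes that the sequencing used for quality control may not cover the entire plasmid. The listed backbone and insert sizes also add up to less than the 6,225 nt sequence record.
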