Features (pLannotate 1.2.2; 13 found; start..end, strand, type, name):
     25..466     +  promoter       GAL1 promoter: S. cerevisiae GAL1; inducible promoter, regulated by Gal4
    835..1935    +  CDS            malE (fragment): MALE_ECO57 - Experimental evidence at protein level: Swiss-Prot protein existence level 1. Part of the ABC transporter complex MalEFGK involved in maltose/maltodextrin import. Binds maltose and higher maltodextrins. From Escherichia coli O157:H7.
   1964..2136    +  terminator     CYC1 terminator (fragment): S. cerevisiae CYC1; transcription terminator for CYC1
   2172..2348    +  promoter       URA3 promoter (fragment): S. cerevisiae URA3
   2349..3152    +  CDS            URA3: orotidine-5'-phosphate decarboxylase, required for uracil biosynthesis; S. cerevisiae URA3; yeast auxotrophic marker, counterselectable with 5-fluoroorotic acid (5-FOA)
   3235..4217    -  rep_origin     2μ ori: yeast 2μ plasmid origin of replication
   4295..4324    +  terminator     T3Te terminator: phage T3 early transcription terminator
   4346..4933    +  rep_origin     ori: high-copy-number ColE1/pMB1/pBR322/pUC origin of replication
   4945..4972    -  terminator     T7Te terminator: phage T7 early transcription terminator
   4996..5187    -  CDS            rop: Rop protein, which maintains plasmids at low copy number; rop
   5188..6048    -  CDS            AmpR: β-lactamase; bla; confers resistance to ampicillin, carbenicillin, and related antibiotics
   6049..6151    -  promoter       cat promoter: promoter of the E. coli cat gene encoding chloramphenicol acetyltransferase
   6152..6183    -  terminator     tonB terminator: bidirectional E. coli tonB-P14 transcription terminator
>Addgene plasmid #149098 | pGBW-m4046167 | addgene full sequence | sequence record 298105 | Ginkgo NGS Result
GCGGCCGCTTGCTATATTGAAGTACGGATTAGAAGCCGCCGAGCGGGCGACAGCCCTCCGACGGAAGACT
CTCCTCCGTGCGTCCTCGTCTTCACCGGTCGCGTTCCTGAAACGCAGATGTGCCTCGCGCCGCACTGCTC
CGAACAATAAAGATTCTACAATACTAGCTTTTATGGTTATGAAGAGGAAAAATTGGCAGTAACCTGGCCC
CACAAACCTTCAAATTAACGAATCAAATTAACAACCATAGGATGATAATGCGATTAGTTTTTTAGCCTTA
TTTCTGGGGTAATTAATCAGCGAAGCGATGATTTTTGATCTATTAACAGATATATAAATGGAAAAGCTGC
ATAACCACTTTAACTAATACTTTCAACATTTTCAGTTTGTATTACTTCTTATTCAAATGTCATAAAAGTA
TCAACAAAAAATTGTTAATATACCTCTATACTTTAACGTCAAGGAGAAAAAACTATAATGAACAATGAGC
TTTCTCCTGTTGCTTTACGGCAGATGTCCTGCGCAGCTGGAACAACGCAAACTGCCTGTACTGACGATAA
CGCTCTAGCTTACTATAACACCACTAAAGGTGGTAGATTCGTCTTGGCCTTGTTGTCAGACCTGCAAGAT
TTGAAGTGGGCGAGATTTCCAAAGAGCGATGGCACTGGTACCATATACACCGAATTAGAACCACCCTGTC
GTTTCGTGACCGACACTCCAAAAGGTCCGAAGGTTAAGTATTTGTACTTTATTAAGGGTTTAAATAACTT
GAATCGAGGTATGGTTCTGGGGTCTTTGGCTGCTACAGTCAGACTCCAACTCGTGCCGAGAGGTTCTAAA
ATCGAGGAAGGTAAGCTAGTCATTTGGATAAATGGAGATAAGGGTTACAACGGTTTGGCAGAAGTAGGCA
AGAAATTTGAAAAGGACACAGGTATCAAGGTGACGGTTGAACATCCAGACAAGTTAGAAGAAAAATTCCC
TCAAGTTGCTGCTACTGGTGATGGTCCCGACATTATTTTCTGGGCCCACGATCGTTTTGGTGGATATGCT
CAGTCAGGTTTGCTGGCTGAGATCACCCCAGACAAGGCCTTCCAAGATAAATTGTACCCATTCACTTGGG
ATGCTGTCAGATACAACGGTAAGCTTATAGCATATCCAATTGCTGTTGAAGCCTTATCGTTGATCTACAA
TAAGGACTTGTTACCTAACCCACCAAAGACATGGGAAGAAATTCCAGCTTTGGATAAAGAGCTAAAGGCC
AAGGGAAAAAGCGCTTTGATGTTTAACTTACAAGAACCTTATTTCACCTGGCCATTAATCGCTGCTGACG
GTGGTTACGCATTTAAATACGAAAACGGTAAGTATGACATTAAGGATGTCGGCGTTGATAATGCTGGTGC
AAAGGCTGGTTTGACCTTCTTGGTTGATTTAATAAAGAATAAACACATGAACGCTGACACTGACTACTCT
ATCGCCGAAGCCGCTTTCAACAAGGGTGAAACTGCTATGACCATAAATGGTCCATGGGCCTGGAGTAACA
TTGATACTTCTAAAGTAAACTATGGTGTCACTGTTTTGCCTACATTCAAAGGCCAACCATCCAAGCCCTT
TGTCGGTGTTCTATCCGCTGGCATCAATGCTGCTTCTCCAAACAAGGAGCTAGCTAAAGAATTTTTGGAA
AATTACTTGTTAACTGACGAAGGTTTGGAGGCCGTTAACAAGGACAAGCCATTGGGTGCTGTCGCTTTGA
AATCTTACGAAGAAGAATTGGCTAAGGATCCCAGAATTGCCGCTACCATGGAGAACGCCCAAAAGGGTGA
AATTATGCCAAACATCCCACAAATGTCAGCCTTCTGGTACGCAGTTAGGACTGCCGTGATTAATGCTGCT
TCCGGTAGACAAACCGTCGACGAAGCATTAAAAGATGCTCAAACGTAAACAGGCCCCTTTTCCTTTGTCG
ATATCATGTAATTAGTTATGTCACGCTTACATTCACGCCCTCCTCCCACATCCGCTCTAACCGAAAAGGA
AGGAGTTAGACAACCTGAAGTCTAGGTCCCTATTTATTTTTTTTAATAGTTATGTTAGTATTAAGAACGT
TATTTATATTTCAAATTTTTCTTTTTTTTCTGTACAAAGCGGCCGCCGAACCACTAGTGCACTGCAGTAC
ACGGTTTCCTTGAAATTTTTTTGATTCGGTAATCTCCGAACAGAAGGAAGAACGAAGGAAGGAGCACAGA
CTTAGATTGGTATATATACGCATATGTAGTGTTGAAGAAACATGAAATTGCCCAGTATTCTTAACCCAAC
TGCACAGAACAAAAACGTGCAGGAAACGAAGATAAATCATGTCGAAAGCTACATATAAGGAACGTGCTGC
TACTCATCCTAGTCCTGTTGCTGCCAAGCTATTTAATATCATGCACGAAAAGCAAACAAACTTGTGTGCT
TCATTGGATGTTCGTACCACCAAGGAATTACTGGAGTTAGTTGAAGCATTAGGTCCCAAAATTTGTTTAC
TAAAAACACATGTGGATATCTTGACTGATTTTTCCATGGAGGGCACAGTTAAGCCGCTAAAGGCATTATC
CGCCAAGTACAATTTTTTACTCTTCGAGGACAGAAAATTTGCTGACATTGGTAATACAGTCAAATTGCAG
TACTCTGCGGGTGTATACAGAATAGCAGAATGGGCAGACATTACGAATGCACACGGTGTGGTGGGCCCAG
GTATTGTTAGCGGTTTGAAGCAGGCGGCAGAAGAAGTAACAAAGGAACCTAGAGGCCTTTTGATGTTAGC
AGAATTGTCATGCAAGGGCTCCCTATCTACTGGAGAATATACTAAGGGTACTGTTGACATTGCGAAGAGC
GACAAAGATTTTGTTATCGGCTTTATTGCTCAAAGAGACATGGGTGGAAGAGATGAAGGTTACGATTGGT
TGATTATGACACCCGGTGTGGGTTTAGATGACAAGGGAGATGCATTGGGTCAACAGTATAGAACCGTGGA
TGATGTGGTTTCTACAGGATCTGACATTATTATTGTTGGAAGAGGACTATTTGCAAAGGGAAGGGATGCT
AAGGTAGAGGGTGAACGTTACAGAAAAGCAGGCTGGGAAGCATATTTGAGAAGATGCGGCCAGCAAAACT
AAAAAACTGTATTATAAGTAAATGCATGTATACTAAACTCACAAATTAGAGCTTCAATTTAATTATATCA
GTTATTACCCGAGTAACGAAGCATCTGTGCTTCATTTTGTAGAACAAAAATGCAACGCGAGAGCGCTAAT
TTTTCAAACAAAGAATCTGAGCTGCATTTTTACAGAACAGAAATGCAACGCGAAAGCGCTATTTTACCAA
CGAAGAATCTGTGCTTCATTTTTGTAAAACAAAAATGCAACGCGAGAGCGCTAATTTTTCAAACAAAGAA
TCTGAGCTGCATTTTTACAGAACAGAAATGCAACGCGAGAGCGCTATTTTACCAACAAAGAATCTATACT
TCTTTTTTGTTCTACAAAAATGCATCCCGAGAGCGCTATTTTTCTAACAAAGCATCTTAGATTACTTTTT
TTCTCCTTTGTGCGCTCTATAATGCAGTCTCTTGATAACTTTTTGCACTGTAGGTCCGTTAAGGTTAGAA
GAAGGCTACTTTGGTGTCTATTTTCTCTTCCATAAAAAAAGCCTGACTCCACTTCCCGCGTTTACTGATT
ACTAGCGAAGCTGCGGGTGCATTTTTTCAAGATAAAGGCATCCCCGATTATATTCTATACCGATGTGGAT
TGCGCATACTTTGTGAACAGAAAGTGATAGCGTTGATGATTCTTCATTGGTCAGAAAATTATGAACGGTT
TCTTCTATTTTGTCTCTATATACTACGTATAGGAAATGTTTACATTTTCGTATTGTTTTCGATTCACTCT
ATGAATAGTTCTTACTACAATTTTTTTGTCTAAAGAGTAATACTAGAGATAAACATAAAAAATGTAGAGG
TCGAGTTTAGATGCAAGTTCAAGGAGCGAAAGGTGGATGGGTAGGTTATATAGGGATATAGCACAGAGAT
ATATAGCAAAGAGATACTTTTGAGCAATGTTTGTGGAAGCGGTATTCGCAATATTTTAGTAGCTCGTTAC
AGTCCGGTGCGTTTTTGGTTTTTTGAAAGTGCGTCATCAGAGCGCTTTTGGTTTTCAAAAGCGCTCTGAA
GTTCCTATACTTTCTAGCTAGAGAATAGGAACTTCCCGAGCGGCCGCGTGTTACAAGCTTGACTCCAGCG
TAACTGGACTGCAATCAACTCACTGGCTCACCTTCACGGGTGGGCCTTTCTTCGGTAGAAAATCAAAGGA
TCTTCTTGAGATCCTTTTTTTCTGCGCGTAATCTGCTGCTTGCAAACAAAAAAACCACCGCTACCAGCGG
TGGTTTGTTTGCCGGATCAAGAGCTACCAACTCTTTTTCCGAGGTAACTGGCTTCAGCAGAGCGCAGATA
CCAAATACTGTTCTTCTAGTGTAGCCGTAGTTAGGCCACCACTTCAAGAACTCTGTAGCACCGCCTACAT
ACCTCGCTCTGCTAATCCTGTTACCAGTGGCTGCTGCCAGTGGCGATAAGTCGTGTCTTACCGGGTTGGA
CTCAAGACGATAGTTACCGGATAAGGCGCAGCGGTCGGGCTGAACGGGGGGTTCGTGCACACAGCCCAGC
TTGGAGCGAACGACCTACACCGAACTGAGATACCTACAGCGTGAGCTATGAGAAAGCGCCACGCTTCCCG
AAGGGAGAAAGGCGGACAGGTATCCGGTAAGCGGCAGGGTCGGAACAGGAGAGCGCACGAGGGAGCTTCC
AGGGGTAAACGCCTGGTATCTTTATAGTCCTGTCGGGTTTCGCCACCTCTGACTTGAGCATCGATTTTTG
TGATGCTCGTCAGGGGGGCGGAGCCTATGGAAAAACGCCAGCAACGCAGAAAGGCCCACCCGAAGGTGAG
CCAGGTGATTACATTTGGGCCCTCATCAGAGGTTTTCACCGTCATCACCGAAACGCGCGAGGCAGCTGCG
GTAAAGCTCATCAGCGTGGTCGTGAAGCGATTCACAGATGTCTGCCTGTTCATCCGCGTCCAGCTCGTTG
AGTTTCTCCAGAAGCGTTAATGTCTGGCTTCTGATAAAGCGGGCCATGTTAAGGGCGGTTTTTTCCTGTT
TGGTCACTTACCAATGCTTAATCAGTGAGGCACCTATCTCAGCGATCTGTCTATTTCGTTCATCCATAGT
TGCCTGACTCCCCGTCGTGTAGATAACTACGATGCGGGAGGGCTTACCATCTGGCCCCAGTGCTGCAATG
ATACCGCGAGACCCACGCTCACCGGCTCCAGATTTATCAGCAATAAACCAGCCAGCCGGGAGGGCCGAGC
GCAGAAGTGATCCTGCAACTTTATCCGCCTCCATCCAGTCTATTAATTGTTGCCGGGAAGCTAGAGTAAG
TAGTTCGCCAGTTAATAGTTTGCGCAACGTTGTTGCCATTGCTACAGGCATCGTGGTGTCACGCTCGTCG
TTTGGTATGGCTTCATTCAGCTCCGGTTCCCAACGATCAAGGCGAGTTACATGATCCCCCATGTTGTGCA
AAAAAGCGGTTAGCTCCTTCGGTCCTCCGATCGTTGCCAGAAGTAAGTTGGCCGCAGTGTTATCACTCAT
GGTTATGGCAGCACTGCATAATTCTCTTACTGTCATGCCATCCGTGAGATGCTTTTCTGTGACTGGTGAG
TACTCAACCAAGTCATTCTGAGAATAGTGTATGCGGCGACCGAGTTGCTCTTGCCCGGCGTCAATACGGG
ATAATACCGCGCCACATAGCAGAACTTTAAAAGTGCTCATCATTGGAAAACGTTCTTCGGGGCGTAAACT
CTCAAGGATCTTACCGCTGTTGAGATCCAGTTCGATGTAACCCACTCGTGCACCCAACTGATCTTCAGCA
TCTTTTACTTTCACCAGCGTTTCTGGGTGAGCAAAAACAGGAAGGCAAAATGCCGCAAAAAAGGGAATAA
GGGCGACACGGAAATGTTGAATACTCATTTTAGCTTCCTTAGCTCCTGAAAATCTCGATAACTCAAAAAA
TACGCCCGGTAGTGATCTTATTTCATTATGGTGAAAGTTGGAACCTCTTACGTGCCGATCAAGTCAAAAG
CCTCCGGTCGGAGGCTTTTGACTTTCTGCTATGGAGGTCAGGTATGATTTAAATGGTCAGTTAGA
